LOCUS       Exported 11767 bp ds-DNA circular SYN 13-MAY-2021
DEFINITION  Lentiviral expression of XRN1__PRKCE fusion.
ACCESSION   .
VERSION     .
KEYWORDS    pHAGE-XRN1__PRKCE
SOURCE      synthetic DNA construct
  ORGANISM  synthetic DNA construct
REFERENCE   1 (bases 1 to 11767)
  AUTHORS   Ng PK, Li J, Jeong KJ, Shao S, Chen H, Tsang YH, Sengupta S, Wang Z,
            Bhavana VH, Tran R, Soewito S, Minussi DC, Moreno D, Kong K,
            Dogruluk T, Lu H, Gao J, Tokheim C, Zhou DC, Johnson AM, Zeng J, Ip
            CKM, Ju Z, Wester M, Yu S, Li Y, Vellano CP, Schultz N, Karchin R,
            Ding L, Lu Y, Cheung LWT, Chen K, Shaw KR, Meric-Bernstam F, Scott
            KL, Yi S, Sahni N, Liang H, Mills GB
  TITLE     Systematic Functional Annotation of Somatic Mutations in Cancer.
  JOURNAL   Cancer Cell. 2018 Mar 12;33(3):450-462.e10. doi:
            10.1016/j.ccell.2018.01.021.
  PUBMED    29533785
REFERENCE   2 (bases 1 to 11767)
  AUTHORS   .
  TITLE     Direct Submission
  JOURNAL   Exported May 13, 2021 from SnapGene Server 1.1.58
            http://www.snapgene.com
FEATURES             Location/Qualifiers
     source          1..11767
                     /organism="synthetic DNA construct"
                     /mol_type="other DNA"
     LTR             1..634
                     /label=3' LTR
                     /note="3' long terminal repeat (LTR) from HIV-1"
     misc_feature    681..806
                     /label=HIV-1 Psi
                     /note="packaging signal of human immunodeficiency virus
                     type 1"
     misc_feature    1303..1536
                     /label=RRE
                     /note="The Rev response element (RRE) of HIV-1 allows for
                     Rev-dependent mRNA export from the nucleus to the
                     cytoplasm."
     CDS             1721..1765
                     /codon_start=1
                     /product="antigenic peptide corresponding to amino acids
                     655 to 669 of the HIV envelope protein gp41 (Lutje Hulsik
                     et al., 2013)"
                     /label=gp41 peptide
                     /note="recognized by the 2H10 single-chain llama nanobody"
                     /translation="KNEQELLELDKWASL"
     misc_feature    2058..2175
                     /label=cPPT/CTS
                     /note="central polypurine tract and central termination
                     sequence of HIV-1"
     promoter        2223..3401
                     /label=EF-1-alpha promoter
                     /note="strong constitutive promoter for human elongation
                     factor EF-1-alpha"
     intron          2454..3392
                     /label=EF-1-alpha intron A
                     /note="intron upstream of the start codon of human
                     EF-1-alpha"
     primer_bind     3349..3369
                     /label=EF1a-F
                     /note="Human elongation factor-1a promoter, forward primer"
     protein_bind    3421..3445
                     /gene="mutant version of attB"
                     /label=attB1
                     /bound_moiety="BP Clonase(TM)"
                     /note="recombination site for the Gateway(R) BP reaction"
     protein_bind    complement(6649..6673)
                     /gene="mutant version of attB"
                     /label=attB2
                     /bound_moiety="BP Clonase(TM)"
                     /note="recombination site for the Gateway(R) BP reaction"
     protein_bind    complement(6827..6847)
                     /gene="mutant version of attB"
                     /label=attB4
                     /bound_moiety="BP Clonase(TM)"
                     /note="core recombination site for the Gateway(R) BP
                     reaction"
     CDS             6901..6942
                     /codon_start=1
                     /product="epitope tag from simian virus 5"
                     /label=V5 tag
                     /translation="GKPIPNPLLGLDST"
     misc_feature    6963..7530
                     /label=IRES
                     /note="internal ribosome entry site (IRES) of the
                     encephalomyocarditis virus (EMCV)"
     misc_feature    6980..7532
                     /label=IRES
                     /note="internal ribosome entry site (IRES) of the
                     encephalomyocarditis virus (EMCV)"
     primer_bind     complement(7124..7141)
                     /label=IRES reverse
                     /note="IRES internal ribosome entry site, reverse primer.
                     Also called pCDH-rev"
     primer_bind     7351..7370
                     /label=IRES-F
                     /note="IRES internal ribosome entry site, forward primer"
     CDS             7544..8143
                     /codon_start=1
                     /gene="pac from Streptomyces alboniger"
                     /product="puromycin N-acetyltransferase"
                     /label=PuroR
                     /note="confers resistance to puromycin"
                     /translation="MTEYKPTVRLATRDDVPRAVRTLAAAFADYPATRHTVDPDRHIER
                     VTELQELFLTRVGLDIGKVWVADDGAAVAVWTTPESVEAGAVFAEIGPRMAELSGSRLA
                     AQQQMEGLLAPHRPKEPAWFLATVGVSPDHQGKGLGSAVVLPGVEAAERAGVPAFLETS
                     APRNLPFYERLGFTVTADVEVPEGPRTWCMTRKPGA"
     primer_bind     complement(7544..7563)
                     /label=Puro-R
                     /note="Puromycin resistance gene, reverse primer. Also
                     called puro-variant-R"
     primer_bind     8040..8060
                     /label=Puro-F
                     /note="Puromycin resistance gene, forward primer"
     misc_feature    8157..8745
                     /label=WPRE
                     /note="woodchuck hepatitis virus posttranscriptional
                     regulatory element"
     primer_bind     complement(8210..8230)
                     /label=WPRE-R
                     /note="WPRE, reverse primer"
     CDS             complement(8628..8639)
                     /codon_start=1
                     /product="Factor Xa recognition and cleavage site"
                     /label=Factor Xa site
                     /translation="IEGR"
     LTR             8820..9053
                     /label=3' LTR (Delta-U3)
                     /note="self-inactivating 3' long terminal repeat (LTR) from
                     HIV-1"
     primer_bind     complement(9172..9190)
                     /label=pBRforEco
                     /note="pBR322 vectors, upsteam of EcoRI site, forward
                     primer"
     promoter        9258..9362
                     /gene="bla"
                     /label=AmpR promoter
     CDS             9363..10223
                     /codon_start=1
                     /gene="bla"
                     /product="beta-lactamase"
                     /label=AmpR
                     /note="confers resistance to ampicillin, carbenicillin, and
                     related antibiotics"
                     /translation="MSIQHFRVALIPFFAAFCLPVFAHPETLVKVKDAEDQLGARVGYI
                     ELDLNSGKILESFRPEERFPMMSTFKVLLCGAVLSRVDAGQEQLGRRIHYSQNDLVEYS
                     PVTEKHLTDGMTVRELCSAAITMSDNTAANLLLTTIGGPKELTAFLHNMGDHVTRLDRW
                     EPELNEAIPNDERDTTMPVAMATTLRKLLTGELLTLASRQQLIDWMEADKVAGPLLRSA
                     LPAGWFIADKSGAGERGSRGIIAALGPDGKPSRIVVIYTTGSQATMDERNRQIAEIGAS
                     LIKHW"
     primer_bind     complement(9581..9600)
                     /label=Amp-R
                     /note="Ampicillin resistance gene, reverse primer"
     rep_origin      10394..10982
                     /direction=RIGHT
                     /label=ori
                     /note="high-copy-number ColE1/pMB1/pBR322/pUC origin of
                     replication"
     primer_bind     10883..10902
                     /label=pBR322ori-F
                     /note="pBR322 origin, forward primer"
     primer_bind     11136..11153
                     /label=L4440
                     /note="L4440 vector, forward primer"
     primer_bind     11245..11264
                     /label=SV40pro-F
                     /note="SV40 promoter/origin, forward primer"
     protein_bind    11393..11414
                     /label=CAP binding site
                     /bound_moiety="E. coli catabolite activator protein"
                     /note="CAP binding activates transcription in the presence
                     of cAMP."
     promoter        11429..11459
                     /label=lac promoter
                     /note="promoter for the E. coli lac operon"
     protein_bind    11467..11483
                     /label=lac operator
                     /bound_moiety="lac repressor encoded by lacI"
                     /note="The lac repressor binds to the lac operator to
                     inhibit transcription in E. coli. This inhibition can be
                     relieved by adding lactose or
                     isopropyl-beta-D-thiogalactopyranoside (IPTG)."
     primer_bind     11472..11494
                     /label=M13/pUC Reverse
                     /note="In lacZ gene"
     primer_bind     11491..11507
                     /label=M13 rev
                     /note="common sequencing primer, one of multiple similar
                     variants"
     primer_bind     11491..11507
                     /label=M13 Reverse
                     /note="In lacZ gene. Also called M13-rev"
     primer_bind     11557..11576
                     /label=EBV-rev
                     /note="SV40 polyA terminator, reverse primer"
ORIGIN
        1 tggaagggct aattcactcc caaagaagac aagatatcct tgatctgtgg atctaccaca
       61 cacaaggcta cttccctgat tagcagaact acacaccagg gccaggggtc agatatccac
      121 tgacctttgg atggtgctac aagctagtac cagttgagcc agataaggta gaagaggcca
      181 ataaaggaga gaacaccagc ttgttacacc ctgtgagcct gcatgggatg gatgacccgg
      241 agagagaagt gttagagtgg aggtttgaca gccgcctagc atttcatcac gtggcccgag
      301 agctgcatcc ggagtacttc aagaactgct gatatcgagc ttgctacaag ggactttccg
      361 ctggggactt tccagggagg cgtggcctgg gcgggactgg ggagtggcga gccctcagat
      421 cctgcatata agcagctgct ttttgcctgt actgggtctc tctggttaga ccagatctga
      481 gcctgggagc tctctggcta actagggaac ccactgctta agcctcaata aagcttgcct
      541 tgagtgcttc aagtagtgtg tgcccgtctg ttgtgtgact ctggtaacta gagatccctc
      601 agaccctttt agtcagtgtg gaaaatctct agcagtggcg cccgaacagg gacttgaaag
      661 cgaaagggaa accagaggag ctctctcgac gcaggactcg gcttgctgaa gcgcgcacgg
      721 caagaggcga ggggcggcga ctggtgagta cgccaaaaat tttgactagc ggaggctaga
      781 aggagagaga tgggtgcgag agcgtcagta ttaagcgggg gagaattaga tcgcgatggg
      841 aaaaaattcg gttaaggcca gggggaaaga aaaaatataa attaaaacat atagtatggg
      901 caagcaggga gctagaacga ttcgcagtta atcctggcct gttagaaaca tcagaaggct
      961 gtagacaaat actgggacag ctacaaccat cccttcagac aggatcagaa gaacttagat
     1021 cattatataa tacagtagca accctctatt gtgtgcatca aaggatagag ataaaagaca
     1081 ccaaggaagc tttagacaag atagaggaag agcaaaacaa aagtaagacc accgcacagc
     1141 aagcggccgg ccgctgatct tcagacctgg aggaggagat atgagggaca attggagaag
     1201 tgaattatat aaatataaag tagtaaaaat tgaaccatta ggagtagcac ccaccaaggc
     1261 aaagagaaga gtggtgcaga gagaaaaaag agcagtggga ataggagctt tgttccttgg
     1321 gttcttggga gcagcaggaa gcactatggg cgcagcgtca atgacgctga cggtacaggc
     1381 cagacaatta ttgtctggta tagtgcagca gcagaacaat ttgctgaggg ctattgaggc
     1441 gcaacagcat ctgttgcaac tcacagtctg gggcatcaag cagctccagg caagaatcct
     1501 ggctgtggaa agatacctaa aggatcaaca gctcctgggg atttggggtt gctctggaaa
     1561 actcatttgc accactgctg tgccttggaa tgctagttgg agtaataaat ctctggaaca
     1621 gatttggaat cacacgacct ggatggagtg ggacagagaa attaacaatt acacaagctt
     1681 aatacactcc ttaattgaag aatcgcaaaa ccagcaagaa aagaatgaac aagaattatt
     1741 ggaattagat aaatgggcaa gtttgtggaa ttggtttaac ataacaaatt ggctgtggta
     1801 tataaaatta ttcataatga tagtaggagg cttggtaggt ttaagaatag tttttgctgt
     1861 actttctata gtgaatagag ttaggcaggg atattcacca ttatcgtttc agacccacct
     1921 cccaaccccg aggggacccg acaggcccga aggaatagaa gaagaaggtg gagagagaga
     1981 cagagacaga tccattcgat tagtgaacgg atctcgacgg tatcgccgaa ttcacaaatg
     2041 gcagtattca tccacaattt taaaagaaaa ggggggattg gggggtacag tgcaggggaa
     2101 agaatagtag acataatagc aacagacata caaactaaag aattacaaaa acaaattaca
     2161 aaaattcaaa attttcgggt ttattacagg gacagcagag atccagtttg gactagtcgt
     2221 gaggctccgg tgcccgtcag tgggcagagc gcacatcgcc cacagtcccc gagaagttgg
     2281 ggggaggggt cggcaattga accggtgcct agagaaggtg gcgcggggta aactgggaaa
     2341 gtgatgtcgt gtactggctc cgcctttttc ccgagggtgg gggagaaccg tatataagtg
     2401 cagtagtcgc cgtgaacgtt ctttttcgca acgggtttgc cgccagaaca caggtaagtg
     2461 ccgtgtgtgg ttcccgcggg cctggcctct ttacgggtta tggcccttgc gtgccttgaa
     2521 ttacttccac ctggctgcag tacgtgattc ttgatcccga gcttcgggtt ggaagtgggt
     2581 gggagagttc gaggccttgc gcttaaggag ccccttcgcc tcgtgcttga gttgaggcct
     2641 ggcctgggcg ctggggccgc cgcgtgcgaa tctggtggca ccttcgcgcc tgtctcgctg
     2701 ctttcgataa gtctctagcc atttaaaatt tttgatgacc tgctgcgacg ctttttttct
     2761 ggcaagatag tcttgtaaat gcgggccaag atctgcacac tggtatttcg gtttttgggg
     2821 ccgcgggcgg cgacggggcc cgtgcgtccc agcgcacatg ttcggcgagg cggggcctgc
     2881 gagcgcggcc accgagaatc ggacgggggt agtctcaagc tggccggcct gctctggtgc
     2941 ctggcctcgc gccgccgtgt atcgccccgc cctgggcggc aaggctggcc cggtcggcac
     3001 cagttgcgtg agcggaaaga tggccgcttc ccggccctgc tgcagggagc tcaaaatgga
     3061 ggacgcggcg ctcgggagag cgggcgggtg agtcacccac acaaaggaaa agggcctttc
     3121 cgtcctcagc cgtcgcttca tgtgactcca cggagtaccg ggcgccgtcc aggcacctcg
     3181 attagttctc gagcttttgg agtacgtcgt ctttaggttg gggggagggg ttttatgcga
     3241 tggagtttcc ccacactgag tgggtggaga ctgaagttag gccagcttgg cacttgatgt
     3301 aattctcctt ggaatttgcc ctttttgagt ttggatcttg gttcattctc aagcctcaga
     3361 cagtggttca aagttttttt cttccatttc aggtgtcgtg aagcggccct gcagatatca
     3421 acaagtttgt acaaaaaagt tggcatggga gtccccaagt tttacagatg gatctcagag
     3481 cggtatccct gtctcagcga agtggtgaaa gagcatcaga ttcctgaatt tgacaacttg
     3541 tacctggata tgaatggaat tatacatcag tgctcccatc ctaatgatga tgatgttcac
     3601 tttagaattt cagatgataa aatctttact gatatttttc actacctgga ggtgttgttt
     3661 cgcattatta aacccaggaa agtgttcttt atggctgtag atggtgtggc tcctcgagca
     3721 aaaatgaacc agcagcgtgg gaggcgtttt aggtcagcaa aggaggcaga agacaaaatt
     3781 aaaaaggcaa tagagaaggg agaaactctt cctacagagg ccagatttga ttccaactgt
     3841 atcacaccag gaactgaatt tatggccagg ttacatgaac atctgaagta ttttgtaaat
     3901 atgaaaattt ccacagacaa gtcatggcaa ggagttacca tctacttctc aggccatgag
     3961 actcctggag aaggagagca taaaatcatg gaatttatca gatccgagaa agcaaagcca
     4021 gatcatgatc caaacaccag acactgtctt tatggtttag atgctgactt gattatgctt
     4081 ggattaacaa gtcatgaggc acatttttct ctcttaagag aagaagttcg atttggtggc
     4141 aaaaaaacac aacgggtatg tgctccagaa gaaactacat ttcaccttct acacttgtct
     4201 ttaatgagag agtatattga ctatgagttt tcagtattaa aagaaaagat cacatttaaa
     4261 tatgatattg aaaggataat agatgattgg attttgatgg ggtttcttgt tggtaatgat
     4321 tttatccctc atctacctca tttacatatt aatcatgatg cactgcctct tctttatgga
     4381 acatatgtta ccatcctgcc agaacttggg ggttatatta atgaaagtgg gcacctcaac
     4441 ttacctcgat ttgagaaata ccttgtgaaa ctatcagatt ttgatcggga gcacttcagt
     4501 gaagtttttg tggacctaaa atggtttgaa agcaaagttg gtaacaagta cctcaatgaa
     4561 gcagcaggtg tcgcagcaga agaagccagg aactacaagg aaaagaaaaa gttaaagggc
     4621 caggaaaatt ctctgtgttg gactgcttta gacaaaaatg aaggcgaaat gataacttct
     4681 aaggataatt tagaagatga gactgaagat gatgacctat ttgaaactga gtttagacaa
     4741 tataaaagaa catattacat gacgaagatg ggggttgacg tagtatctga tgactttctg
     4801 gctgatcaag ctgcatgtta tgttcaggca atacagtgga ttttgcacta ttactatcat
     4861 ggagttcagt cctggagctg gtattatcct tatcattatg cacctttcct gtctgatata
     4921 cacaacatca gtacactcaa aatccatttt gaactaggaa aaccttttaa gccatttgaa
     4981 cagcttcttg ctgtacttcc agcagccagc aaaaatttac ttcctgcatg ctaccagcat
     5041 ttgatgacca atgaagactc accaattata gaatattacc cacctgattt taaaactgac
     5101 ctaaatggga aacaacagga atgggaagct gtggtgttaa tcccttttat tgatgagaag
     5161 cgattattgg aagccatgga gacatgtaac cactccctca aaaaggaaga gaggaaaaga
     5221 aaccaacata gtgagtgcct aatgtgctgg tatgatagag acacagagtt tatctatcct
     5281 tctccatggc cagaaaagtt ccctgccata gaacgatgtt gtacaaggta taaaataata
     5341 tccttagatg cttggcgtgt agacataaac aaaaacaaaa taaccagaat tgaccagaaa
     5401 gcattatatt tctgtggatt tcctactctg aaacacatca gacacaaatt ttttttgaag
     5461 aaaagtggtg ttcaagtatt ccagcaaagc agtcgtggag aaaacatgat gttggaaatc
     5521 ttagtggatg cagaatcaga tgaacttacc gtagaaaatg tagcttcatc agtgcttgga
     5581 aaatctgtct ttgttaattg gcctcacctt gaggaagcta gagtcgtggc tgtatcagat
     5641 ggagaaacta agttttactt ggaagaacct ccaggaacac agaagcttta ttcaggaaga
     5701 actgccccac catctaaagt ggttcatctt ggagataaag aacaatctaa ctgggcaaaa
     5761 gaagtacaag gaatttcaga acactacctg agaagaaaag gaataataat aaatgaaaca
     5821 tctgcagttg tgtatgctca gttactcaca ggtcgtaaat atcaaataaa tcaaaatggt
     5881 gaagttcgtc tagagaaaca gtggtcaaaa caagttgttc cttttgttta tcaaactatt
     5941 gtcaaggaca tccgagcttt cgactcccgt ttctccaata tcaaaacatt ggatgatttg
     6001 tttcctctga gaagtatggt ctttatgctg ggaactccct attatggctg cactggagaa
     6061 gttcaggatt caggtgatgt gattacagaa ggtaggattc gtgtgatttt cagcattcca
     6121 tgtgaaccca atcttgatgc tttaatacag aaccagcata aatattctat aaagtacaac
     6181 ccaggatatg tgttggccag tcgccttgga gtgagtggat accttgtttc aaggtttaca
     6241 ggaagtattt ttattggaag aggatctagg agaaaccctc atggagacca taaagcaaat
     6301 gtgggtttaa atctcaaatt caacaagaaa aatgaggagg tacctggata tactaagaaa
     6361 gttggaagtg aatggatgta ttcatctgca gcagaacaac ttctggcaga gtacttagag
     6421 agagctccag aactatttag ttatatagcc aaaaatagcc aagaggatgt gttctatgaa
     6481 gatgacattt ggcctggaga aaatgagaat ggtgctgaaa aagttcaaga aattattact
     6541 tggctaaaag gacatcctgt cagtacttta tctcgttctt cttgtgattt acaaattctg
     6601 gatgcagcta ttgttgagaa aattgaggaa gaagtcgaaa agtgcaagtc ccagctttct
     6661 tgtacaaagt ggttcaaaac caaaagagac gtcaataatt ttgaccaaga ctttacccgg
     6721 gaagagccgg tactcaccct tgtggacgaa gcaattgtaa agcagatcaa ccaggaggaa
     6781 ttcaaaggtt tctcctactt tggtgaagac ctgatgccct gacacccaac ttttctatac
     6841 aaagtggttg atatccagca cagtggcggc cgctcgagtc tagagggccc gcggttcgaa
     6901 ggtaagccta tccctaaccc tctcctcggt ctcgattcta cgcgtaccgg ttagtaatga
     6961 gatccctccc ccccccctaa cgttactggc cgaagccgct tggaataagg ccggtgtgcg
     7021 tttgtctata tgttattttc caccatattg ccgtcttttg gcaatgtgag ggcccggaaa
     7081 cctggccctg tcttcttgac gagcattcct aggggtcttt cccctctcgc caaaggaatg
     7141 caaggtctgt tgaatgtcgt gaaggaagca gttcctctgg aagcttcttg aagacaaaca
     7201 acgtctgtag cgaccctttg caggcagcgg aaccccccac ctggcgacag gtgcctctgc
     7261 ggccaaaagc cacgtgtata agatacacct gcaaaggcgg cacaacccca gtgccacgtt
     7321 gtgagttgga tagttgtgga aagagtcaaa tggctctcct caagcgtatt caacaagggg
     7381 ctgaaggatg cccagaaggt accccattgt atgggatctg atctggggcc tcggtgcaca
     7441 tgctttacat gtgtttagtc gaggttaaaa aaacgtctag gccccccgaa ccacggggac
     7501 gtggttttcc tttgaaaaac acgatgataa tatggccaca catatgaccg agtacaagcc
     7561 cacggtgcgc ctcgccaccc gcgacgacgt ccccagggcc gtacgcaccc tcgccgccgc
     7621 gttcgccgac taccccgcca cgcgccacac cgtcgatccg gaccgccaca tcgagcgggt
     7681 caccgagctg caagaactct tcctcacgcg cgtcgggctc gacatcggca aggtgtgggt
     7741 cgcggacgac ggcgccgcgg tggcggtctg gaccacgccg gagagcgtcg aagcgggggc
     7801 ggtgttcgcc gagatcggcc cgcgcatggc cgagttgagc ggttcccggc tggccgcgca
     7861 gcaacagatg gaaggcctcc tggcgccgca ccggcccaag gagcccgcgt ggttcctggc
     7921 caccgtcggc gtctcgcccg accaccaggg caagggtctg ggcagcgccg tcgtgctccc
     7981 cggagtggag gcggccgagc gcgccggggt gcccgccttc ctggagacct ccgcgccccg
     8041 caacctcccc ttctacgagc ggctcggctt caccgtcacc gccgacgtcg aggtgcccga
     8101 aggaccgcgc acctggtgca tgacccgcaa gcccggtgcc taaatcgata gatcctaatc
     8161 aacctctgga ttacaaaatt tgtgaaagat tgactggtat tcttaactat gttgctcctt
     8221 ttacgctatg tggatacgct gctttaatgc ctttgtatca tgctattgct tcccgtatgg
     8281 ctttcatttt ctcctccttg tataaatcct ggttgctgtc tctttatgag gagttgtggc
     8341 ccgttgtcag gcaacgtggc gtggtgtgca ctgtgtttgc tgacgcaacc cccactggtt
     8401 ggggcattgc caccacctgt cagctccttt ccgggacttt cgctttcccc ctccctattg
     8461 ccacggcgga actcatcgcc gcctgccttg cccgctgctg gacaggggct cggctgttgg
     8521 gcactgacaa ttccgtggtg ttgtcgggga aatcatcgtc ctttccttgg ctgctcgcct
     8581 gtgttgccac ctggattctg cgcgggacgt ccttctgcta cgtcccttcg gccctcaatc
     8641 cagcggacct tccttcccgc ggcctgctgc cggctctgcg gcctcttccg cgtcttcgcc
     8701 ttcgccctca gacgagtcgg atctcccttt gggccgcctc cccgcctgag atcctttaag
     8761 accaatgact tacaaggcag ctgtagatct tagccacttt ttaaaagaaa aggggggact
     8821 ggaagggcta attcactccc aacgaagaca agatctgctt tttgcttgta ctgggtctct
     8881 ctggttagac cagatctgag cctgggagct ctctggctaa ctagggaacc cactgcttaa
     8941 gcctcaataa agcttgcctt gagtgcttca agtagtgtgt gcccgtctgt tgtgtgactc
     9001 tggtaactag agatccctca gaccctttta gtcagtgtgg aaaatctcta gcagtagtag
     9061 ttcatgtcat cttattattc agtatttata acttgcaaag aaatgaatat cagagagtga
     9121 gaggcccggg ttaattaagg aaagggctag atcattcttg aagacgaaag ggcctcgtga
     9181 tacgcctatt tttataggtt aatgtcatga taataatggt ttcttagacg tcaggtggca
     9241 cttttcgggg aaatgtgcgc ggaaccccta tttgtttatt tttctaaata cattcaaata
     9301 tgtatccgct catgagacaa taaccctgat aaatgcttca ataatattga aaaaggaaga
     9361 gtatgagtat tcaacatttc cgtgtcgccc ttattccctt ttttgcggca ttttgccttc
     9421 ctgtttttgc tcacccagaa acgctggtga aagtaaaaga tgctgaagat cagttgggtg
     9481 cacgagtggg ttacatcgaa ctggatctca acagcggtaa gatccttgag agttttcgcc
     9541 ccgaagaacg ttttccaatg atgagcactt ttaaagttct gctatgtggc gcggtattat
     9601 cccgtgttga cgccgggcaa gagcaactcg gtcgccgcat acactattct cagaatgact
     9661 tggttgagta ctcaccagtc acagaaaagc atcttacgga tggcatgaca gtaagagaat
     9721 tatgcagtgc tgccataacc atgagtgata acactgcggc caacttactt ctgacaacga
     9781 tcggaggacc gaaggagcta accgcttttt tgcacaacat gggggatcat gtaactcgcc
     9841 ttgatcgttg ggaaccggag ctgaatgaag ccataccaaa cgacgagcgt gacaccacga
     9901 tgcctgtagc aatggcaaca acgttgcgca aactattaac tggcgaacta cttactctag
     9961 cttcccggca acaattaata gactggatgg aggcggataa agttgcagga ccacttctgc
    10021 gctcggccct tccggctggc tggtttattg ctgataaatc tggagccggt gagcgtgggt
    10081 ctcgcggtat cattgcagca ctggggccag atggtaagcc ctcccgtatc gtagttatct
    10141 acacgacggg gagtcaggca actatggatg aacgaaatag acagatcgct gagataggtg
    10201 cctcactgat taagcattgg taactgtcag accaagttta ctcatatata ctttagattg
    10261 atttaaaact tcatttttaa tttaaaagga tctaggtgaa gatccttttt gataatctca
    10321 tgaccaaaat cccttaacgt gagttttcgt tccactgagc gtcagacccc gtagaaaaga
    10381 tcaaaggatc ttcttgagat cctttttttc tgcgcgtaat ctgctgcttg caaacaaaaa
    10441 aaccaccgct accagcggtg gtttgtttgc cggatcaaga gctaccaact ctttttccga
    10501 aggtaactgg cttcagcaga gcgcagatac caaatactgt tcttctagtg tagccgtagt
    10561 taggccacca cttcaagaac tctgtagcac cgcctacata cctcgctctg ctaatcctgt
    10621 taccagtggc tgctgccagt ggcgataagt cgtgtcttac cgggttggac tcaagacgat
    10681 agttaccgga taaggcgcag cggtcgggct gaacgggggg ttcgtgcaca cagcccagct
    10741 tggagcgaac gacctacacc gaactgagat acctacagcg tgagctatga gaaagcgcca
    10801 cgcttcccga agggagaaag gcggacaggt atccggtaag cggcagggtc ggaacaggag
    10861 agcgcacgag ggagcttcca gggggaaacg cctggtatct ttatagtcct gtcgggtttc
    10921 gccacctctg acttgagcgt cgatttttgt gatgctcgtc aggggggcgg agcctatgga
    10981 aaaacgccag caacgcggcc tttttacggt tcctggcctt ttgctggcct tttgctcaca
    11041 tgttctttcc tgcgttatcc cctgattctg tggataaccg tattaccgcc tttgagtgag
    11101 ctgataccgc tcgccgcagc cgaacgaccg agcgcagcga gtcagtgagc gaggaagcgg
    11161 aagagcgccc aatacgcaaa ccgcctctcc ccgcgcgttg gccgattcat taatgcagca
    11221 agctcatggc tgactaattt tttttattta tgcagaggcc gaggccgcct cggcctctga
    11281 gctattccag aagtagtgag gaggcttttt tggaggccta ggcttttgca aaaagctccc
    11341 cgtggcacga caggtttccc gactggaaag cgggcagtga gcgcaacgca attaatgtga
    11401 gttagctcac tcattaggca ccccaggctt tacactttat gcttccggct cgtatgttgt
    11461 gtggaattgt gagcggataa caatttcaca caggaaacag ctatgacatg attacgaatt
    11521 tcacaaataa agcatttttt tcactgcatt ctagttgtgg tttgtccaaa ctcatcaatg
    11581 tatcttatca tgtctggatc aactggataa ctcaagctaa ccaaaatcat cccaaacttc
    11641 ccaccccata ccctattacc actgccaatt acctgtggtt tcatttactc taaacctgtg
    11701 attcctctga attattttca ttttaaagaa attgtatttg ttaaatatgt actacaaact
    11761 tagtagt
//
