[The description below was written by a language model from this plasmid's Addgene catalogue record and the feature table of its GenBank file.]
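Description:
pHAGE-XRN1__PRKCE is an 11.8 kb HIV-1-based lentiviral expression plasmid built on the pHAGE backbone, carrying a human XRN1–PRKCE gene fusion. It is propagated in E. coli through a high-copy ColE1/pUC-type origin and selected with ampicillin via the bla gene; the recorded growth strain is Stbl3, a recombination-deficient strain commonly used to keep LTR-containing plasmids stable.

The viral portion is bounded by a full-length HIV-1 LTR at the upstream end (labelled a 3' LTR in the annotation, though it sits in the 5' position) and a U3-deleted, self-inactivating 3' LTR. Between them lie the Psi packaging signal, the Rev response element for nuclear export of the genomic RNA, and the cPPT/CTS, which aids nuclear import of the reverse-transcribed genome. Expression is driven by the constitutive human EF-1-alpha promoter, including its first intron. The fusion was introduced by Gateway cloning and occupies the roughly 3.2 kb interval between the attB1 and attB2 sites, although the feature table does not annotate the coding sequence itself or give the fusion breakpoint. A V5 epitope tag lies downstream of attB2; the record does not state whether it is read in frame with the insert. An EMCV IRES then permits translation of puromycin N-acetyltransferase from the same transcript, so puromycin selection enriches for transduced cells that express the fusion mRNA. A WPRE ahead of the 3' LTR enhances transcript stability and expression.

The construct serves for stable lentiviral expression of this fusion in mammalian cells and comes from a study on systematic functional annotation of somatic alterations in cancer.
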