Addgene plasmid #116846: pHAGE-XRN1__PRKCE
Purpose: Lentiviral expression of XRN1__PRKCE fusion
Depositing lab: Gordon Mills & Kenneth Scott. Depositing organization: Baylor College of Medicine. Publication: Systematic Functional Annotation of Somatic Mutations in Cancer. Ng PK, Li J, Jeong KJ, Shao S, Chen H, Tsang YH, Sengupta S, Wang Z, Bhavana VH, Tran R, Soewito S, Minussi DC, Moreno D, Kong K, Dogruluk T, Lu H, Gao J, Tokheim C, Zhou DC, Johnson AM, Zeng J, Ip CKM, Ju Z, Wester M, Yu S, Li Y, Vellano CP, Schultz N, Karchin R, Ding L, Lu Y, Cheung LWT, Chen K, Shaw KR, Meric-Bernstam F, Scott KL, Yi S, Sahni N, Liang H, Mills GB. Cancer Cell. 2018 Mar 12;33(3):450-462.e10. doi: 10.1016/j.ccell.2018.01.021. PubMed 29533785.
Backbone
  Vector backbone: pHAGE
  Vector type: Lentiviral
Growth in bacteria
  Bacterial resistance: Ampicillin, 100 μg/mL
  Growth temperature: 37°C
  Growth strain: Stbl3
  Copy number: High Copy
Gene/Insert
  Gene/Insert name: XRN1__PRKCE
  Species: H. sapiens (human)
  Cloning method: Gateway Cloning
Terms and licenses: Academic/Nonprofit Terms; Industry Terms: Not Available to Industry
How to cite: pHAGE-XRN1__PRKCE was a gift from Gordon Mills & Kenneth Scott (Addgene plasmid # 116846 ; http://n2t.net/addgene:116846 ; RRID:Addgene_116846)
