>Addgene plasmid #116846 | pHAGE-XRN1__PRKCE | depositor partial sequence | sequence record 219722 | insert
ATGGGAGTCCCCAAGTTTTACAGATGGATCTCAGAGCGGTATCCCTGTCTCAGCGAAGTGGTGAAAGAGC
ATCAGATTCCTGAATTTGACAACTTGTACCTGGATATGAATGGAATTATACATCAGTGCTCCCATCCTAA
TGATGATGATGTTCACTTTAGAATTTCAGATGATAAAATCTTTACTGATATTTTTCACTACCTGGAGGTG
TTGTTTCGCATTATTAAACCCAGGAAAGTGTTCTTTATGGCTGTAGATGGTGTGGCTCCTCGAGCAAAAA
TGAACCAGCAGCGTGGGAGGCGTTTTAGGTCAGCAAAGGAGGCAGAAGACAAAATTAAAAAGGCAATAGA
GAAGGGAGAAACTCTTCCTACAGAGGCCAGATTTGATTCCAACTGTATCACACCAGGAACTGAATTTATG
GCCAGGTTACATGAACATCTGAAGTATTTTGTAAATATGAAAATTTCCACAGACAAGTCATGGCAAGGAG
TTACCATCTACTTCTCAGGCCATGAGACTCCTGGAGAAGGAGAGCATAAAATCATGGAATTTATCAGATC
CGAGAAAGCAAAGCCAGATCATGATCCAAACACCAGACACTGTCTTTATGGTTTAGATGCTGACTTGATT
ATGCTTGGATTAACAAGTCATGAGGCACATTTTTCTCTCTTAAGAGAAGAAGTTCGATTTGGTGGCAAAA
AAACACAACGGGTATGTGCTCCAGAAGAAACTACATTTCACCTTCTACACTTGTCTTTAATGAGAGAGTA
TATTGACTATGAGTTTTCAGTATTAAAAGAAAAGATCACATTTAAATATGATATTGAAAGGATAATAGAT
GATTGGATTTTGATGGGGTTTCTTGTTGGTAATGATTTTATCCCTCATCTACCTCATTTACATATTAATC
ATGATGCACTGCCTCTTCTTTATGGAACATATGTTACCATCCTGCCAGAACTTGGGGGTTATATTAATGA
AAGTGGGCACCTCAACTTACCTCGATTTGAGAAATACCTTGTGAAACTATCAGATTTTGATCGGGAGCAC
TTCAGTGAAGTTTTTGTGGACCTAAAATGGTTTGAAAGCAAAGTTGGTAACAAGTACCTCAATGAAGCAG
CAGGTGTCGCAGCAGAAGAAGCCAGGAACTACAAGGAAAAGAAAAAGTTAAAGGGCCAGGAAAATTCTCT
GTGTTGGACTGCTTTAGACAAAAATGAAGGCGAAATGATAACTTCTAAGGATAATTTAGAAGATGAGACT
GAAGATGATGACCTATTTGAAACTGAGTTTAGACAATATAAAAGAACATATTACATGACGAAGATGGGGG
TTGACGTAGTATCTGATGACTTTCTGGCTGATCAAGCTGCATGTTATGTTCAGGCAATACAGTGGATTTT
GCACTATTACTATCATGGAGTTCAGTCCTGGAGCTGGTATTATCCTTATCATTATGCACCTTTCCTGTCT
GATATACACAACATCAGTACACTCAAAATCCATTTTGAACTAGGAAAACCTTTTAAGCCATTTGAACAGC
TTCTTGCTGTACTTCCAGCAGCCAGCAAAAATTTACTTCCTGCATGCTACCAGCATTTGATGACCAATGA
AGACTCACCAATTATAGAATATTACCCACCTGATTTTAAAACTGACCTAAATGGGAAACAACAGGAATGG
GAAGCTGTGGTGTTAATCCCTTTTATTGATGAGAAGCGATTATTGGAAGCCATGGAGACATGTAACCACT
CCCTCAAAAAGGAAGAGAGGAAAAGAAACCAACATAGTGAGTGCCTAATGTGCTGGTATGATAGAGACAC
AGAGTTTATCTATCCTTCTCCATGGCCAGAAAAGTTCCCTGCCATAGAACGATGTTGTACAAGGTATAAA
ATAATATCCTTAGATGCTTGGCGTGTAGACATAAACAAAAACAAAATAACCAGAATTGACCAGAAAGCAT
TATATTTCTGTGGATTTCCTACTCTGAAACACATCAGACACAAATTTTTTTTGAAGAAAAGTGGTGTTCA
AGTATTCCAGCAAAGCAGTCGTGGAGAAAACATGATGTTGGAAATCTTAGTGGATGCAGAATCAGATGAA
CTTACCGTAGAAAATGTAGCTTCATCAGTGCTTGGAAAATCTGTCTTTGTTAATTGGCCTCACCTTGAGG
AAGCTAGAGTCGTGGCTGTATCAGATGGAGAAACTAAGTTTTACTTGGAAGAACCTCCAGGAACACAGAA
GCTTTATTCAGGAAGAACTGCCCCACCATCTAAAGTGGTTCATCTTGGAGATAAAGAACAATCTAACTGG
GCAAAAGAAGTACAAGGAATTTCAGAACACTACCTGAGAAGAAAAGGAATAATAATAAATGAAACATCTG
CAGTTGTGTATGCTCAGTTACTCACAGGTCGTAAATATCAAATAAATCAAAATGGTGAAGTTCGTCTAGA
GAAACAGTGGTCAAAACAAGTTGTTCCTTTTGTTTATCAAACTATTGTCAAGGACATCCGAGCTTTCGAC
TCCCGTTTCTCCAATATCAAAACATTGGATGATTTGTTTCCTCTGAGAAGTATGGTCTTTATGCTGGGAA
CTCCCTATTATGGCTGCACTGGAGAAGTTCAGGATTCAGGTGATGTGATTACAGAAGGTAGGATTCGTGT
GATTTTCAGCATTCCATGTGAACCCAATCTTGATGCTTTAATACAGAACCAGCATAAATATTCTATAAAG
TACAACCCAGGATATGTGTTGGCCAGTCGCCTTGGAGTGAGTGGATACCTTGTTTCAAGGTTTACAGGAA
GTATTTTTATTGGAAGAGGATCTAGGAGAAACCCTCATGGAGACCATAAAGCAAATGTGGGTTTAAATCT
CAAATTCAACAAGAAAAATGAGGAGGTACCTGGATATACTAAGAAAGTTGGAAGTGAATGGATGTATTCA
TCTGCAGCAGAACAACTTCTGGCAGAGTACTTAGAGAGAGCTCCAGAACTATTTAGTTATATAGCCAAAA
ATAGCCAAGAGGATGTGTTCTATGAAGATGACATTTGGCCTGGAGAAAATGAGAATGGTGCTGAAAAAGT
TCAAGAAATTATTACTTGGCTAAAAGGACATCCTGTCAGTACTTTATCTCGTTCTTCTTGTGATTTACAA
ATTCTGGATGCAGCTATTGTTGAGAAAATTGAGGAAGAAGTCGAAAAGTGCAAGTCCCAGCTTTCTTGTA
CAAAGTGGTTCAAAACCAAAAGAGACGTCAATAATTTTGACCAAGACTTTACCCGGGAAGAGCCGGTACT
CACCCTTGTGGACGAAGCAATTGTAAAGCAGATCAACCAGGAGGAATTCAAAGGTTTCTCCTACTTTGGT
GAAGACCTGATGCCCTGA
